>Addgene plasmid #164034 | pBad-LgBiT-PhoCl1-SmBiT-MBP | addgene full sequence | sequence record 322541 | Addgene NGS Result
AAGAAACCAATTGTCCATATTGCATCAGACATTGCCGTCACTGCGTCTTTTACTGGCTCTTCTCGCTAAC
CAAACCGGTAACCCCGCTTATTAAAAGCATTCTGTAACAAAGCGGGACCAAAGCCATGACAAAAACGCGT
AACAAAAGTGTCTATAATCACGGCAGAAAAGTCCACATTGATTATTTGCACGGCGTCACACTTTGCTATG
CCATAGCATTTTTATCCATAAGATTAGCGGATCCTACCTGACGCTTTTTATCGCAACTCTCTACTGTTTC
TCCATACCCGTTTTTTGGGCTAACAGGAGGAATTAACCATGGGGGGTTCTCATCATCATCATCATCATGG
TATGGCTAGCATGACTGGTGGACAGCAAATGGGTCGGGATCTGTACGACGATGACGATAAGGATCCGAGC
TCGAGGATGGTCTTCACACTCGAAGATTTCGTTGGGGACTGGGAACAGACAGCCGCGTACAACCTGGACC
AAGTCCTTGAACAGGGAGGTGTGTCCAGTTTGCTGCAGAATCTCGCGGTGTCCGTAACTCCGATCCAAAG
GATTGTCCGCAGCGGTGAAAATGCGCTGAAGATCGACATCCATGTCATCATCCCGTATGAAGGTCTGAGC
GCGGACCAAATGGCACAGATCGAAGAAGTGTTTAAGGTGGTGTACCCTGTGGATGATCATCACTTTAAGG
TGATCCTGCCGTATGGCACACTGGTAATCGACGGGGTTACGCCGAACATGCTGAACTATTTCGGACGGCC
GTATGAAGGCATCGCCGTGTTCGACGGCAAAAAGATCACTGTAACAGGGACCCTGTGGAACGGCAACAAA
ATTATCGACGAGCGCCTGATCACCCCCGACGGCTCCATGCTGTTCCGAGTAACCATCAACAGCGGGAGTA
GCGGAGGCGGTTCTAGCGGCGGAGAACCTGGTACCGTGATCCCTGACTACTTCAAGCAGAGCTTCCCCGA
GGGCTACAGCTGGGAGCGCAGCATGACCTACGAGGACGGCGGCATCTGCATCGCCACCAACGACATCACA
ATGGAGGGGGACAGCTTCATCAACAAGATCCACTTCAAGGGCACGAACTTCCCCCCCAACGGCCCCGTGA
TGCAGAAGAGGACCGTGGGCTGGGAGGCCAGCACCGAGAAGATGTACGAGCGCGACGGCGTGCTGAAGGG
CGACGTGAAGATGAAGCTGCTGCTGAAGGGCGGCGGCCACTATCGCTGCGACTACCGCACCACCTACAAG
GTCAAGCAGAAGCCCGTAAAGCTGCCCGACTACCACTTCGTGGACCACCGCATCGAGATCCTGAGCCACG
ACAAGGACTACAACAAGGTGAAGCTGTACGAGCACGCCGTGGCCCGCAACTCCACCGACAGCATGGACGA
GCTGTACAAGGGTGGCAGCGGTGGCATGGTGAGCAAGGGCGAGGAGACCATTACAAGCGTGATCAAGCCT
GACATGAAGAACAAGCTGCGCATGGAGGGCAACGTGAACGGCCACGCCTTCGTGATCGAGGGCGAGGGCA
GCGGCAAGCCCTTCGAGGGCATCCAGACGATTGATTTGGAGGTGAAGGAGGGCGCCCCGCTGCCCTTCGC
CTACGACATCCTGACCACCGCCTTCCACTACGGCAACCGCGTGTTCACCAAGTACCCACGGTCTAGAGGT
TCGTCCGGTGGCGGAAGCAGTGGCGGCGTGACTGGATACAGACTTTTTGAAGAGATCCTGGAATTCGGGG
GTGGAGGTTCAAAAATCGAAGAAGGTAAACTGGTAATCTGGATTAACGGCGATAAAGGCTATAACGGTCT
CGCTGAAGTCGGTAAGAAATTCGAGAAAGATACCGGAATTAAAGTCACCGTTGAGCATCCGGATAAACTG
GAAGAGAAATTCCCACAGGTTGCGGCAACTGGCGATGGCCCTGACATTATCTTCTGGGCACACGACCGCT
TTGGTGGCTACGCTCAATCTGGCCTGTTGGCTGAAATCACCCCGGACAAAGCGTTCCAGGACAAGCTGTA
TCCGTTTACCTGGGATGCCGTACGTTACAACGGCAAGCTGATTGCTTACCCGATCGCTGTTGAAGCGTTA
TCGCTGATTTATAACAAAGATCTGCTGCCGAACCCGCCAAAAACCTGGGAAGAGATCCCGGCGCTGGATA
AAGAACTGAAAGCGAAAGGTAAGAGCGCGCTGATGTTCAACCTGCAAGAACCGTACTTCACCTGGCCGCT
GATTGCTGCTGACGGGGGTTATGCGTTCAAGTATGAAAACGGCAAGTACGACATTAAAGACGTGGGCGTG
GATAACGCTGGCGCGAAAGCGGGTCTGACCTTCCTGGTTGACCTGATTAAAAACAAACACATGAATGCAG
ACACCGATTACTCCATCGCAGAAGCTGCCTTTAATAAAGGCGAAACAGCGATGACCATCAACGGCCCGTG
GGCATGGTCCAACATCGACACCAGCAAAGTGAATTATGGTGTAACGGTACTGCCGACCTTCAAGGGTCAA
CCATCCAAACCGTTCGTTGGCGTGCTGAGCGCAGGTATTAACGCCGCCAGTCCGAACAAAGAGCTGGCAA
AAGAGTTCCTCGAAAACTATCTGCTGACTGATGAAGGTCTGGAAGCGGTTAATAAAGACAAACCGCTGGG
TGCCGTAGCGCTGAAGTCTTACGAGGAAGAGTTGGCGAAAGATCCACGTATTGCCGCCACCATGGAAAAC
GCCCAGAAAGGTGAAATCATGCCGAACATCCCGCAGATGTCCGCTTTCTGGTATGCCGTGCGTACTGCGG
TGATCAACGCCGCCAGCGGTCGTCAGACTGTCGATGAAGCCCTGAAAGACGCGCAGACTTAAAAGCTTGG
CTGTTTTGGCGGATGAGAGAAGATTTTCAGCCTGATACAGATTAAATCAGAACGCAGAAGCGGTCTGATA
AAACAGAATTTGCCTGGCGGCAGTAGCGCGGTGGTCCCACCTGACCCCATGCCGAACTCAGAAGTGAAAC
GCCGTAGCGCCGATGGTAGTGTGGGGTCTCCCCATGCGAGAGTAGGGAACTGCCAGGCATCAAATAAAAC
GAAAGGCTCAGTCGAAAGACTGGGCCTTTCGTTTTATCTGTTGTTTGTCGGTGAACGCTCTCCTGAGTAG
GACAAATCCGCCGGGAGCGGATTTGAACGTTGCGAAGCAACGGCCCGGAGGGTGGCGGGCAGGACGCCCG
CCATAAACTGCCAGGCATCAAATTAAGCAGAAGGCCATCCTGACGGATGGCCTTTTTGCGTTTCTACAAA
CTCTTTTGTTTATTTTTCTAAATACATTCAAATATGTATCCGCTCATGAGACAATAACCCTGATAAATGC
TTCAATAATATTGAAAAAGGAAGAGTATGAGTATTCAACATTTCCGTGTCGCCCTTATTCCCTTTTTTGC
GGCATTTTGCCTTCCTGTTTTTGCTCACCCAGAAACGCTGGTGAAAGTAAAAGATGCTGAAGATCAGTTG
GGTGCACGAGTGGGTTACATCGAACTGGATCTCAACAGCGGTAAGATCCTTGAGAGTTTTCGCCCCGAAG
AACGTTTTCCAATGATGAGCACTTTTAAAGTTCTGCTATGTGGCGCGGTATTATCCCGTGTTGACGCCGG
GCAAGAGCAACTCGGTCGCCGCATACACTATTCTCAGAATGACTTGGTTGAGTACTCACCAGTCACAGAA
AAGCATCTTACGGATGGCATGACAGTAAGAGAATTATGCAGTGCTGCCATAACCATGAGTGATAACACTG
CGGCCAACTTACTTCTGACAACGATCGGAGGACCGAAGGAGCTAACCGCTTTTTTGCACAACATGGGGGA
TCATGTAACTCGCCTTGATCGTTGGGAACCGGAGCTGAATGAAGCCATACCAAACGACGAGCGTGACACC
ACGATGCCTGTAGCAATGGCAACAACGTTGCGCAAACTATTAACTGGCGAACTACTTACTCTAGCTTCCC
GGCAACAATTAATAGACTGGATGGAGGCGGATAAAGTTGCAGGACCACTTCTGCGCTCGGCCCTTCCGGC
TGGCTGGTTTATTGCTGATAAATCTGGAGCCGGTGAGCGTGGGTCTCGCGGTATCATTGCAGCACTGGGG
CCAGATGGTAAGCCCTCCCGTATCGTAGTTATCTACACGACGGGGAGTCAGGCAACTATGGATGAACGAA
ATAGACAGATCGCTGAGATAGGTGCCTCACTGATTAAGCATTGGTAACTGTCAGACCAAGTTTACTCATA
TATACTTTAGATTGATTTAAAACTTCATTTTTAATTTAAAAGGATCTAGGTGAAGATCCTTTTTGATAAT
CTCATGACCAAAATCCCTTAACGTGAGTTTTCGTTCCACTGAGCGTCAGACCCCGTAGAAAAGATCAAAG
GATCTTCTTGAGATCCTTTTTTTCTGCGCGTAATCTGCTGCTTGCAAACAAAAAAACCACCGCTACCAGC
GGTGGTTTGTTTGCCGGATCAAGAGCTACCAACTCTTTTTCCGAAGGTAACTGGCTTCAGCAGAGCGCAG
ATACCAAATACTGTCCTTCTAGTGTAGCCGTAGTTAGGCCACCACTTCAAGAACTCTGTAGCACCGCCTA
CATACCTCGCTCTGCTAATCCTGTTACCAGTGGCTGCTGCCAGTGGCGATAAGTCGTGTCTTACCGGGTT
GGACTCAAGACGATAGTTACCGGATAAGGCGCAGCGGTCGGGCTGAACGGGGGGTTCGTGCACACAGCCC
AGCTTGGAGCGAACGACCTACACCGAACTGAGATACCTACAGCGTGAGCTATGAGAAAGCGCCACGCTTC
CCGAAGGGAGAAAGGCGGACAGGTATCCGGTAAGCGGCAGGGTCGGAACAGGAGAGCGCACGAGGGAGCT
TCCAGGGGGAAACGCCTGGTATCTTTATAGTCCTGTCGGGTTTCGCCACCTCTGACTTGAGCGTCGATTT
TTGTGATGCTCGTCAGGGGGGCGGAGCCTATGGAAAAACGCCAGCAACGCGGCCTTTTTACGGTTCCTGG
CCTTTTGCTGGCCTTTTGCTCACATGTTCTTTCCTGCGTTATCCCCTGATTCTGTGGATAACCGTATTAC
CGCCTTTGAGTGAGCTGATACCGCTCGCCGCAGCCGAACGACCGAGCGCAGCGAGTCAGTGAGCGAGGAA
GCGGAAGAGCGCCTGATGCGGTATTTTCTCCTTACGCATCTGTGCGGTATTTCACACCGCATATGGTGCA
CTCTCAGTACAATCTGCTCTGATGCCGCATAGTTAAGCCAGTATACACTCCGCTATCGCTACGTGACTGG
GTCATGGCTGCGCCCCGACACCCGCCAACACCCGCTGACGCGCCCTGACGGGCTTGTCTGCTCCCGGCAT
CCGCTTACAGACAAGCTGTGACCGTCTCCGGGAGCTGCATGTGTCAGAGGTTTTCACCGTCATCACCGAA
ACGCGCGAGGCAGCAGATCAATTCGCGCGCGAAGGCGAAGCGGCATGCATAATGTGCCTGTCAAATGGAC
GAAGCAGGGATTCTGCAAACCCTATGCTACTCCGTCAAGCCGTCAATTGTCTGATTCGTTACCAATTATG
ACAACTTGACGGCTACATCATTCACTTTTTCTTCACAACCGGCACGGAACTCGCTCGGGCTGGCCCCGGT
GCATTTTTTAAATACCCGCGAGAAATAGAGTTGATCGTCAAAACCAACATTGCGACCGACGGTGGCGATA
GGCATCCGGGTGGTGCTCAAAAGCAGCTTCGCCTGGCTGATACGTTGGTCCTCGCGCCAGCTTAAGACGC
TAATCCCTAACTGCTGGCGGAAAAGATGTGACAGACGCGACGGCGACAAGCAAACATGCTGTGCGACGCT
GGCGATATCAAAATTGCTGTCTGCCAGGTGATCGCTGATGTACTGACAAGCCTCGCGTACCCGATTATCC
ATCGGTGGATGGAGCGACTCGTTAATCGCTTCCATGCGCCGCAGTAACAATTGCTCAAGCAGATTTATCG
CCAGCAGCTCCGAATAGCGCCCTTCCCCTTGCCCGGCGTTAATGATTTGCCCAAACAGGTCGCTGAAATG
CGGCTGGTGCGCTTCATCCGGGCGAAAGAACCCCGTATTGGCAAATATTGACGGCCAGTTAAGCCATTCA
TGCCAGTAGGCGCGCGGACGAAAGTAAACCCACTGGTGATACCATTCGCGAGCCTCCGGATGACGACCGT
AGTGATGAATCTCTCCTGGCGGGAACAGCAAAATATCACCCGGTCGGCAAACAAATTCTCGTCCCTGATT
TTTCACCACCCCCTGACCGCGAATGGTGAGATTGAGAATATAACCTTTCATTCCCAGCGGTCGGTCGATA
AAAAAATCGAGATAACCGTTGGCCTCAATCGGCGTTAAACCCGCCACCAGATGGGCATTAAACGAGTATC
CCGGCAGCAGGGGATCATTTTGCGCTTCAGCCATACTTTTCATACTCCCGCCATTCAGAG
Features (pLannotate 1.2.2; 16 found; start..end, strand, type, name):
      1..285     +  promoter       araBAD promoter: araBAD; promoter of the L-arabinose operon of E. coli; the araC regulatory gene is transcribed in the opposite direction (Guzman et al., 1995)
    331..351     +  CDS            capTEV™ (fragment): composite tag for in vivo biotinylation, TEV protease cleavage, and 6xHis tagging
    352..384     +  CDS            T7 tag (gene 10 leader): leader peptide from bacteriophage T7 gene 10 promotes efficient translation in E. coli
    388..411     +  CDS            Xpress™ tag: Xpress™ epitope tag, including an enterokinase recognition and cleavage site
    421..900     +  CDS            LUCI_OPLGR (fragment): Experimental evidence at protein level: Swiss-Prot protein existence level 1. Catalytic subunit of oplophorus-luciferin 2-monooxygenase. Oxidoreductase that converts coelenterazine (the oplophorus luciferin) to coelenteramide under emission of blue light with a maximum at 454 nm. Is also active with bisdeoxycoelenterazine. From Oplophorus gracilirostris (Luminous shrimp).
    946..1671    +  CDS            PhoCl: photocleavable protein that separates into two fragments upon exposure to violet light (Zhang et al., 2017)
   1762..2859    +  CDS            MBP: maltose binding protein from E. coli; malE (mutated); This version of the gene does not encode a signal sequence, so MBP will remain in the cytosol.
   2952..3067    +  ncRNA          5S rRNA: Accession: RF00001 - 5S ribosomal RNA
   3071..3157    +  terminator     rrnB T1 terminator: Escherichia coli rrnB; transcription terminator T1 from the E. coli rrnB gene
   3249..3276    +  terminator     rrnB T2 terminator: transcription terminator T2 from the E. coli rrnB gene
   3295..3386    +  promoter       AmpR promoter: bla
   3387..4247    +  CDS            AmpR: β-lactamase; bla; confers resistance to ampicillin, carbenicillin, and related antibiotics
   4418..5006    +  rep_origin     ori: high-copy-number ColE1/pMB1/pBR322/pUC origin of replication
   5192..5332    -  misc_feature   bom: basis of mobility region from pBR322
   5434..5474    -  CDS            rop (fragment): Rop protein, which maintains plasmids at low copy number; rop
   5596..6474    -  CDS            araC: L-arabinose regulatory protein; araC
