[The description below was written by a language model from this plasmid's Addgene catalogue record and pLannotate feature annotations shown in this document.]
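Description:
pBad-LgBiT-PhoCl1-SmBiT-MBP is a 6.5 kb bacterial expression plasmid built on the pBad/HisB backbone for arabinose-inducible protein production in E. coli. It is maintained through a high-copy ColE1/pMB1-type origin and selected with ampicillin via the β-lactamase gene. The backbone also carries the pBR322 bom region and only a short remnant of rop. The araC regulator is encoded divergently from the araBAD promoter, so transcription of the insert is held low without L-arabinose and switched on when it is added. The rrnB T1 and T2 terminators lie downstream of the coding region.

The roughly 2.4 kb synthetic insert, cloned between XhoI and HindIII, is a single fusion protein. It begins with the backbone-encoded N-terminal leader, which comprises a His tag (annotated in the feature table as a fragment of a composite tag), the T7 gene 10 leader and the Xpress epitope with its enterokinase site. This is followed by LgBiT, the large fragment of the split luciferase derived from Oplophorus, detected as a partial luciferase match. Next comes the photocleavable protein PhoCl1, then the small complementing peptide SmBiT, and finally a signal-sequence-free, cytosolic maltose binding protein. SmBiT is too short to be called by the annotation software but presumably sits in the gap between PhoCl and MBP.

PhoCl splits into two fragments on exposure to violet light, so it acts here as a light-severable tether holding the two luciferase halves together. Cleavage and dissociation should therefore change the luminescence signal. The record describes the plasmid only as a luciferase-based PhoCl screening construct, and the associated work concerns photocleavable variants with faster and more efficient dissociation.
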