Addgene plasmid #164034: pBad-LgBiT-PhoCl1-SmBiT-MBP
Purpose: luciferase-based PhoCl screening construct
Depositing lab: Robert Campbell. Depositing organization: University of Alberta. Publication: Photocleavable proteins that undergo fast and efficient dissociation. Lu X, Wen Y, Zhang S, Zhang W, Chen Y, Shen Y, Lemieux MJ, Campbell RE. Chem Sci. 2021 May 31;12(28):9658-9672. doi: 10.1039/d1sc01059j. eCollection 2021 Jul 21. PubMed 34349937.
Backbone
  Vector backbone: pBad/HisB
  Backbone size w/o insert (bp): 4064
  Total vector size (bp): 6500
  Vector type: Bacterial Expression
Growth in bacteria
  Bacterial resistance: Ampicillin, 100 μg/mL
  Growth temperature: 37°C
  Growth strain: DH5alpha
  Copy number: High Copy
Gene/Insert
  Gene/Insert name: LgBiT-PhoCl1-SmBiT-MBP
  Species: Synthetic
  Insert size (bp): 2436
  Promoter: araBad promotor
  Tag / fusion protein: His tag, T7 tag, Xpress Tag (N terminal on backbone)
  Cloning method: Restriction Enzyme; 5′ cloning site XhoI (not destroyed); 3′ cloning site HindIII (not destroyed)
  Sequencing primers: 5′ ATG CCATAGCATTTTTATCC; 3′ CCTGATACAGATTAAATC
Terms and licenses: Academic/Nonprofit Terms; Industry Terms: Not Available to Industry
Depositor comments: Please visit https://www.biorxiv.org/content/10.1101/2020.12.10.419556v1 for bioRxiv preprint.
How to cite: pBad-LgBiT-PhoCl1-SmBiT-MBP was a gift from Robert Campbell (Addgene plasmid # 164034 ; http://n2t.net/addgene:164034 ; RRID:Addgene_164034)
